>Addgene plasmid #160568 | pVD1 M1_1-pTRNA-scf 2.1 (GB2603) | addgene full sequence | sequence record 319683 | Addgene NGS Result
TCCAGTCTATTAATTGTTGCCGGGAAGCTAGAGTAAGTAGTTCGCCAGTTAATAGTTTGCGCAACGTTGT
TGCCATTGCTACAGGCATCGTGGTGTCACGCTCGTCGTTTGGTATGGCTTCATTCAGCTCCGGTTCCCAA
CGATCAAGGCGAGTTACATGATCCCCCATGTTGTGCAAAAAAGCGGTTAGCTCCTTCGGTCCTCCGATCG
TTGTCAGAAGTAAGTTGGCCGCAGTGTTATCACTCATGGTTATGGCAGCACTGCATAATTCTCTTACTGT
CATGCCATCCGTAAGATGCTTTTCTGTGACTGGTGAGTACTCAACCAAGTCATTCTGAGAATAGTGTATG
CGGCGACCGAGTTGCTCTTGCCCGGCGTCAATACGGGATAATACCGCGCCACATAGCAGAACTTTAAAAG
TGCTCATCATTGGAAAACGTTCTTCGGGGCGAAAACTCTCAAGGATCTTACCGCTGTTGAGATCCAGTTC
GATGTAACCCACTCGTGCACCCAACTGATCTTCAGCATCTTTTACTTTCACCAGCGTTTCTGGGTGAGCA
AAAACAGGAAGGCAAAATGCCGCAAAAAAGGGAATAAGGGCGACACGGAAATGTTGAATACTCATACTCT
TCCTTTTTCAATATTATTGAAGCATTTATCAGGGTTATTGTCTCATGAGCGGATACATATTTGAATGTAT
TTAGAAAAATAAACAAATAGGGGTTCCGCGCACATTTCCCCGAAAAGTGCCACCTGATGCGGTGTGAAAT
ACCGCACAGATGCGTAAGGAGAAAATACCGCATCAGGAAATTGTAAGCGTTAATATTTTGTTAAAATTCG
CGTTAAATTTTTGTTAAATCAGCTCATTTTTTAACCAATAGGCCGAAATCGGCAAAATCCCTTATAAATC
AAAAGAATAGACCGAGATAGGGT
[37 nt withheld, positions 934-970]
AAAGAACGTGGACTCCAACGTCAAAGG
[49 nt withheld, positions 998-1046]
T
[91 nt withheld, positions 1048-1138]
G
[124 nt withheld, positions 1140-1263]
CCATTCGCCATTCAGGCTGCGCAACTGTTGGGAAGGGCGATCGGTGCGGGCCTCTTCGCTATTACGCCAG
CTGGCGAAAGGGGGATGTGCTGCAAGGCGATTAAGTTGGGTAACGCCAGGGTTTTCCCAGTCACGACGTT
GTAAAACGACGGCCAGTGAATTGTAATACGACTCACTATAGGGCGAATTGGGCCCGACGTCGCATGCTCC
CGGCCGCCATGGCGGCCGCGGGAATTCGATTCCCGTCTCGCTCGATTGAACAAAGCACCAGTGGTCTAGT
GGTAGAATAGTACCCTGCCACGGTACAGACCCGGGTTCGATTCCCGGCTGGTGCAGAGACGGCGCGCGCC
GTCTCAGTTTTAGAGCTAGAAATAGCAAGTTAAAATAAGGCTAGTCCGTTATCAACTTGAAAAAGTGGCA
CCGAGTCGGTGCGGGAGCACATGAGGAATCACCCATGTGCGACTCCCACAGTCACTGGGGAGTCTTCCCT
TTTTTCTGACCCAGCTTTCTTGTACAAAGTTGGCATTACGCTTGAGCGAGACGGGATCACTAGTGAATTC
GCGGCCGCCTGCAGGTCGACCATATGGGAGAGCTCCCAACGCGTTGGATGCATAGCTTGAGTATTCTATA
GTGTCACCTAAATAGCTTGGCGTAATCATGGTCATAGCTGTTTCCTGTGTGAAATTGTTATCCGCTCACA
ATTCCACACAACATACGAGCCGGAAGCATAAAGTGTAAAGCCTGGGGTGCCTAATGAGTGAGCTAACTCA
CATTAATTGCGTTGCGCTCACTGCCCGCTTTCCAGTCGGGAAACCTGTCGTGCCAGCTGCATTAATGAAT
CGGCCAACGCGCGGGGAGAGGCGGTTTGCGTATTGGGCGCTCTTCCGCTTCCTCGCTCACTGACTCGCTG
CGCTCGGTCGTTCGGCTGCGGCGAGCGGTATCAGCTCACTCAAAGGCGGTAATACGGTTATCCACAGAAT
CAGGGGATAACGCAGGAAAGAACATGTGAGCAAAAGGCCAGCAAAAGGCCAGGAACCGTAAAAAGGCCGC
GTTGCTGGCGTTTTTCCATAGGCTCCGCCCCCCTGACGAGCATCACAAAAATCGACGCTCAAGTCAGAGG
TGGCGAAACCCGACAGGACTATAAAGATACCAGGCGTTTCCCCCTGGAAGCTCCCTCGTGCGCTCTCCTG
TTCCGACCCTGCCGCTTACCGGATACCTGTCCGCCTTTCTCCCTTCGGGAAGCGTGGCGCTTTCTCATAG
CTCACGCTGTAGGTATCTCAGTTCGGTGTAGGTCGTTCGCTCCAAGCTGGGCTGTGTGCACGAACCCCCC
GTTCAGCCCGACCGCTGCGCCTTATCCGGTAACTATCGTCTTGAGTCCAACCCGGTAAGACACGACTTAT
CGCCACTGGCAGCAGCCACTGGTAACAGGATTAGCAGAGCGAGGTATGTAGGCGGTGCTACAGAGTTCTT
GAAGTGGTGGCCTAACTACGGCTACACTAGAAGAACAGTATTTGGTATCTGCGCTCTGCTGAAGCCAGTT
ACCTTCGGAAAAAGAGTTGGTAGCTCTTGATCCGGCAAACAAACCACCGCTGGTAGCGGTGGTTTTTTTG
TTTGCAAGCAGCAGATTACGCGCAGAAAAAAAGGATCTCAAGAAGATCCTTTGATCTTTTCTACGGGGTC
TGACGCTCAGTGGAACGAAAACTCACGTTAAGGGATTTTGGTCATGAGATTATCAAAAAGGATCTTCACC
TAGATCCTTTTAAATTAAAAATGAAGTTTTAAATCAATCTAAAGTATATATGAGTAAACTTGGTCTGACA
GTTACCAATGCTTAATCAGTGAGGCACCTATCTCAGCGATCTGTCTATTTCGTTCATCCATAGTTGCCTG
ACTCCCCGTCGTGTAGATAACTACGATACGGGAGGGCTTACCATCTGGCCCCAGTGCTGCAATGATACCG
CGAGACCCACGCTCACCGGCTCCAGATTTATCAGCAATAAACCAGCCAGCCGGAAGGGCCGAGCGCAGAA
GTGGTCCTGCAACTTTATCCGCCTCCA
Features (pLannotate 1.2.2; 16 found; start..end, strand, type, name):
    626..730     -  promoter       AmpR promoter: bla
    757..807     +  misc_feature   bom (fragment): basis of mobility region from pBR322
    835..1263    -  rep_origin     f1 ori (sequence partly withheld): f1 bacteriophage origin of replication; arrow indicates direction of (+) strand synthesis
   1267..1424    -  CDS            lacZα (fragment): LacZα fragment of β-galactosidase; lacZ fragment
   1427..1445    +  promoter       T7 promoter: promoter for bacteriophage T7 RNA polymerase
   1527..1597    +  ncRNA          tRNA: Accession: RF00005 - tRNA
   1620..1695    +  misc_RNA       gRNA scaffold: guide RNA scaffold for the Streptococcus pyogenes CRISPR/Cas9 system
   1762..1783    -  protein_bind   attB2 (fragment): mutant version of attB; recombination site for the Gateway® BP reaction BP Clonase™
   1814..1876    -  CDS            VESPI_VESMG (fragment): Experimental evidence at protein level: Swiss-Prot protein existence level 1. Shows contractile activity on isolated ileum smooth muscle. From Vespa magnifica (Hornet).
   1888..1906    -  promoter       SP6 promoter: promoter for bacteriophage SP6 RNA polymerase
   1948..1964    -  protein_bind   lac operator: The lac repressor binds to the lac operator to inhibit transcription in E. coli. This inhibition can be relieved by adding lactose or isopropyl-β-D-thiogalactopyranoside (IPTG). lac repressor encoded by lacI
   1972..2002    -  promoter       lac promoter: promoter for the E. coli lac operon
   2017..2038    -  protein_bind   CAP binding site: CAP binding activates transcription in the presence of cAMP. E. coli catabolite activator protein
   2051..2143    -  CDS            lacI (fragment): lac repressor; lacI; The lac repressor binds to the lac operator to inhibit transcription in E. coli. This inhibition can be relieved by adding lactose or isopropyl-β-D-thiogalactopyranoside (IPTG).
   2326..2914    -  rep_origin     ori: high-copy-number ColE1/pMB1/pBR322/pUC origin of replication
   3085..625     -  CDS            AmpR (across the origin): β-lactamase; bla; confers resistance to ampicillin, carbenicillin, and related antibiotics
