[The description below was written by a language model from this plasmid's Addgene catalogue record and pLannotate feature annotations shown in this document.]
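Description:
pVD1 M1_1-pTRNA-scf 2.1 (GB2603) is a small (about 3.3 kb) high-copy E. coli cloning plasmid that serves as a part donor in the GoldenBraid modular assembly system for plant CRISPR work. Its pVD1 backbone is a self-made derivative of pGEM-T Easy. It carries a ColE1/pUC-type origin for replication, an f1 phage origin, and a β-lactamase gene with its own promoter for ampicillin selection. The cloning region sits within the remnants of the lacZα/lac promoter-operator cassette and is flanked by T7 and SP6 promoters, which serve as sequencing primer sites. A few short annotated fragments in this region (an attB2-like stretch, a hornet peptide match, a lacI fragment) appear to be incidental similarity hits rather than functional elements.

The 282 bp insert, whose source species is not specified, combines a tRNA with a Streptococcus pyogenes Cas9 guide RNA scaffold in the "2.1" scaffold-RNA version, which per the record carries an MS2 aptamer. Such aptamers allow MS2 coat protein fusions, typically transcriptional activator domains, to be recruited to the Cas9–guide complex. Internal BsaI and BsmBI sites were removed. The BsaI sites used for cloning were destroyed, and the insert can be released with BsmBI. The plasmid contains no plant promoter or protospacer. It supplies the tRNA–scaffold unit that is joined with target-specific GBoligomers to build the single-position version of a polycistronic tRNA-gRNA transcript, driven in the final assembly by a U6-26 or U6-1 promoter. The tRNA provides processing sites for endogenous RNases to release the guide. The associated work concerns programmable CRISPR/Cas9-based gene activation in plants.
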