Addgene plasmid #160568: pVD1 M1_1-pTRNA-scf 2.1 (GB2603)
Purpose: tRNA and scaffold 2.1 scRNA aptamer Ms2 for the assembly of GBoligomers for a single position of a polycistronic tRNA-gRNA regulated by the U6-26 or U6-1 promoter.
Depositing lab: Diego Orzaez. Publication: Strong gene activation in plants with genome-wide specificity using a new orthogonal CRISPR/Cas9-based programmable transcriptional activator. Selma S, Bernabe-Orts JM, Vazquez-Vilar M, Diego-Martin B, Ajenjo M, Garcia-Carpintero V, Granell A, Orzaez D. Plant Biotechnol J. 2019 Sep;17(9):1703-1705. doi: 10.1111/pbi.13138. Epub 2019 May 23. PubMed 31034138.
Backbone
  Vector backbone: pVD1
  Backbone manufacturer: self-made; derived from pGEMT-Easy manufactured by Promega
  Vector type: CRISPR
Growth in bacteria
  Bacterial resistance: Ampicillin, 100 μg/mL
  Growth temperature: 37°C
  Growth strain: DH5alpha
  Copy number: High Copy
Gene/Insert
  Gene/Insert name: M1_1-pTRNA-scf 2.1
  Species: Unspecified
  Insert size (bp): 282
  Mutation: BsaI and BsmBI sites removed
  Cloning method: Restriction Enzyme; 5′ cloning site BsaI (destroyed during cloning); 3′ cloning site BsaI (destroyed during cloning)
  Sequencing primers: 5′ T7; 3′ SP6
Terms and licenses: Academic/Nonprofit Terms; Industry Terms: Not Available to Industry
Depositor comments: Compatible with GoldenBraid; insert can be released with BsmBI
How to cite: pVD1 M1_1-pTRNA-scf 2.1 (GB2603) was a gift from Diego Orzaez (Addgene plasmid # 160568 ; http://n2t.net/addgene:160568 ; RRID:Addgene_160568)
